>Addgene plasmid #163432 | Nup54_mEGFP494(-4) | addgene full sequence | sequence record 321674 | Addgene NGS Result
TATTACCGCCATGCATTAGTTATTAATAGTAATCAATTACGGGGTCATTAGTTCATAGCCCATATATGGA
GTTCCGCGTTACATAACTTACGGTAAATGGCCCGCCTGGCTGACCGCCCAACGACCCCCGCCCATTGACG
TCAATAATGACGTATGTTCCCATAGTAACGCCAATAGGGACTTTCCATTGACGTCAATGGGTGGAGTATT
TACGGTAAACTGCCCACTTGGCAGTACATCAAGTGTATCATATGCCAAGTACGCCCCCTATTGACGTCAA
TGACGGTAAATGGCCCGCCTGGCATTATGCCCAGTACATGACCTTATGGGACTTTCCTACTTGGCAGTAC
ATCTACGTATTAGTCATCGCTATTACCATGGTGATGCGGTTTTGGCAGTACATCAATGGGCGTGGATAGC
GGTTTGACTCACGGGGATTTCCAAGTCTCCACCCCATTGACGTCAATGGGAGTTTGTTTTGGCACCAAAA
TCAACGGGACTTTCCAAAATGTCGTAACAACTCCGCCCCATTGACGCAAATGGGCGGTAGGCGTGTACGG
TGGGAGGTCTATATAAGCAGAGCTGGTTTAGTGAACCGTCAGATCCGCTAGCGCTACCGGACTCAGATCT
CGAGCTCAAGCTTCGAATTCTGCAGTCGACGGTACCGCGGGCCCGGGATCCACCGGTCCCGCGACATGGC
ATTCAATTTTGGGGCTCCTTCGGGCACTTCGGGCACCTCTACAGCCACCGCGGCACCGGCGGGCGGGTTT
GGCGGATTTGGAACAACAACTACAACTGCAGGCTCTGCATTCAGCTTTTCTGCCCCAACAAACACAGGCA
GTACAGGCCTTCTCGGCGGCACTCAGAACAAAGGTTTTGGCTTTGGCACTGGTTTTGGCACATCGACGGG
TACTGGCACTGGTTTAGGCACTGGCTTGGGAACCGGACTTGGATTCGGAGGATTTAACACCCAGCAGCAG
CAGCAGCAGCAGCAGACTTCTTTAGGCGGTCTCTTCAGTCAGCCTGCACAGGCCCCTGCGCAGTCCAACC
AACTCATCAACACTGCCAGCGCTCTTTCTGCTCCAACGCTATTGGGGGATGAGAGAGATGCCATCTTGGC
AAAGTGGAACCAGTTGCAGGCCTTCTGGGGAACAGGAAAAGGATATTTCAATAATAACATTCCTCCAGTG
GAGTTTACACAGGAAAACCCCTTTTGCCGATTTAAGGCTGTCGGTTACAGTTGTATGCCCAATAACAAAG
ATGAAGATGGACTAGTGGTTCTAATTTTCAACAAAAAAGAAACAGATATTAGAAGCCAACAACAGCAGTT
GGTAGAATCATTGCATAAAGTTCTGGGAGGAAACCAGACCCTCACTGTCAATGTGGAGGGCATTAAGACA
CTGCCCGACGATCAGACAGAAGTTGTCATTTACATTGTTGAGCGCTCTCCAAATGGCACCTCGAGAAGAG
TTCCAGCGACAACGCTGTATGCCCACTTTGAGCAAGCCAACATTAAAACACAGCTTCAGCAGCTTGGCGT
GACCCTTTCTATGACCAGAACAGAGCTGTCTCCTGCTCAGATCAAGCAGCTCCTACAGAACCCTCCTGCT
GGTGTTGATCCCATTATTTGGGAACAGGCCAAGGTGGATAACCCGGATTCTGAAAAATTAATTCCTGTTC
CAATGGTGGGTTTCAAAGAATTGCTTCGAAGACTGAAGGTTCAAGACCAGATGACTAAGCAGCACCAGAC
CAGATTAGATATCATATCTGAAGATATTAGTGAACTGCAAAAGAATCAAACTACAACTATGGCCAAAATA
GCACAATACAAGAGGAAACTGATGGATCTCTCACACAGAACCTTACAGGTCCTAATCAAGCAGGAAATCC
AGAGGAAGAGTGGCTATGCCATCCAGGCTGAGGAAGAACAGTTGCGGGTTCAGCTAGATACGATTCAAGG
AGAGCTGAATGCACCCACTCAGTTCAAAGGTCGACTGAATGAACTGATGTCCCAGATCAGGATGCAGAAT
CATTTTGGAGCTGTGAAATCTGAAGAAAAGTATTACATAGATGCAGACCTATTACGAGAGATCAAGCAGC
ATTTGAAACAGCAACAGGAAGGCCTTAGCCACCTGATTAGCATCATAAAAGACGACCTGGAAGATATCAA
GCTGGTAGGCGAGGAGCTGTTCACCGGGGTGGTGCCCATCCTGGTCGAGCTGGACGGCGACGTAAACGGC
CACAAGTTCAGCGTGTCCGGCGAGGGCGAGGGCGATGCCACCTACGGCAAGCTGACCCTGAAGTTCATCT
GCACCACCGGCAAGCTGCCCGTGCCCTGGCCCACCCTCGTGACCACCCTGACCTACGGCGTGCAGTGCTT
CAGCCGCTACCCCGACCACATGAAGCAGCACGACTTCTTCAAGTCCGCCATGCCCGAAGGCTACGTCCAG
GAGCGCACCATCTTCTTCAAGGACGACGGCAACTACAAGACCCGCGCCGAGGTGAAGTTCGAGGGCGACA
CCCTGGTGAACCGCATCGAGCTGAAGGGCATCGACTTCAAGGAGGACGGCAACATCCTGGGGCACAAGCT
GGAGTACAACTACAACAGCCACAACGTCTATATCATGGCCGACAAGCAGAAGAACGGCATCAAGGTGAAC
TTCAAGATCCGCCACAACATCGAGGACGGCAGCGTGCAGCTCGCCGACCACTACCAGCAGAACACCCCCA
TCGGCGACGGCCCCGTGCTGCTGCCCGACAACCACTACCTGAGCACCCAGTCCAAGCTGAGCAAAGACCC
CAACGAGAAGCGCGATCACATGGTCCTGCTGGAGTTCGTGACCGCCGCCGGGATCACTCTCGGCATGGAC
GAGCTGTACAAGGAGCATGGACTGAATGAGACCATCCACAGCAGAGGCGGGGTCTTTAGCTGACCATTGC
GCTGTCCAGAGGTTCATAAAGCTGTGTACAAGTAAAGCGGCCGCGACTCTAGATCATAATCAGCCATACC
ACATTTGTAGAGGTTTTACTTGCTTTAAAAAACCTCCCACACCTCCCCCTGAACCTGAAACATAAAATGA
ATGCAATTGTTGTTGTTAACTTGTTTATTGCAGCTTATAATGGTTACAAATAAAGCAATAGCATCACAAA
TTTCACAAATAAAGCATTTTTTTCACTGCATTCTAGTTGTGGTTTGTCCAAACTCATCAATGTATCTTAA
GGCGTAAATTGTAAGCGTTAATATTTTGTTAAAATTCGCGTTAAATTTTTGTTAAATCAGCTCATTTTTT
AACCAATAGGCCGAAATCGGCAAAATCCCTTATAAATCAAAAGAATAGACCGAGATAGGGT
[37 nt withheld, positions 3352-3388]
AAAGAACGTGGACTCCAACGTCAAAGG
[49 nt withheld, positions 3416-3464]
T
[91 nt withheld, positions 3466-3556]
G
[124 nt withheld, positions 3558-3681]
CAGGTGGCACTTTTCGGGGAAATGTGCGCGGAACCCCTATTTGTTTATTTTTCTAAATACATTCAAATAT
GTATCCGCTCATGAGACAATAACCCTGATAAATGCTTCAATAATATTGAAAAAGGAAGAGTCCTGAGGCG
GAAAGAACCAGCTGTGGAATGTGTGTCAGTTAGGGTGTGGAAAGTCCCCAGGCTCCCCAGCAGGCAGAAG
TATGCAAAGCATGCATCTCAATTAGTCAGCAACCAGGTGTGGAAAGTCCCCAGGCTCCCCAGCAGGCAGA
AGTATGCAAAGCATGCATCTCAATTAGTCAGCAACCATAGTCCCGCCCCTAACTCCGCCCATCCCGCCCC
TAACTCCGCCCAGTTCCGCCCATTCTCCGCCCCATGGCTGACTAATTTTTTTTATTTATGCAGAGGCCGA
GGCCGCCTCGGCCTCTGAGCTATTCCAGAAGTAGTGAGGAGGCTTTTTTGGAGGCCTAGGCTTTTGCAAA
GATCGATCAAGAGACAGGATGAGGATCGTTTCGCATGATTGAACAAGATGGATTGCACGCAGGTTCTCCG
GCCGCTTGGGTGGAGAGGCTATTCGGCTATGACTGGGCACAACAGACAATCGGCTGCTCTGATGCCGCCG
TGTTCCGGCTGTCAGCGCAGGGGCGCCCGGTTCTTTTTGTCAAGACCGACCTGTCCGGTGCCCTGAATGA
ACTGCAAGACGAGGCAGCGCGGCTATCGTGGCTGGCCACGACGGGCGTTCCTTGCGCAGCTGTGCTCGAC
GTTGTCACTGAAGCGGGAAGGGACTGGCTGCTATTGGGCGAAGTGCCGGGGCAGGATCTCCTGTCATCTC
ACCTTGCTCCTGCCGAGAAAGTATCCATCATGGCTGATGCAATGCGGCGGCTGCATACGCTTGATCCGGC
TACCTGCCCATTCGACCACCAAGCGAAACATCGCATCGAGCGAGCACGTACTCGGATGGAAGCCGGTCTT
GTCGATCAGGATGATCTGGACGAAGAGCATCAGGGGCTCGCGCCAGCCGAACTGTTCGCCAGGCTCAAGG
CGAGCATGCCCGACGGCGAGGATCTCGTCGTGACCCATGGCGATGCCTGCTTGCCGAATATCATGGTGGA
AAATGGCCGCTTTTCTGGATTCATCGACTGTGGCCGGCTGGGTGTGGCGGACCGCTATCAGGACATAGCG
TTGGCTACCCGTGATATTGCTGAAGAGCTTGGCGGCGAATGGGCTGACCGCTTCCTCGTGCTTTACGGTA
TCGCCGCTCCCGATTCGCAGCGCATCGCCTTCTATCGCCTTCTTGACGAGTTCTTCTGAGCGGGACTCTG
GGGTTCGAAATGACCGACCAAGCGACGCCCAACCTGCCATCACGAGATTTCGATTCCACCGCCGCCTTCT
ATGAAAGGTTGGGCTTCGGAATCGTTTTCCGGGACGCCGGCTGGATGATCCTCCAGCGCGGGGATCTCAT
GCTGGAGTTCTTCGCCCACCCTAGGGGGAGGCTAACTGAAACACGGAAGGAGACAATACCGGAAGGAACC
CGCGCTATGACGGCAATAAAAAGACAGAATAAAACGCACGGTGTTGGGTCGTTTGTTCATAAACGCGGGG
TTCGGTCCCAGGGCTGGCACTCTGTCGATACCCCACCGAGACCCCATTGGGGCCAATACGCCCGCGTTTC
TTCCTTTTCCCCACCCCACCCCCCAAGTTCGGGTGAAGGCCCAGGGCTCGCAGCCAACGTCGGGGCGGCA
GGCCCTGCCATAGCCTCAGGTTACTCATATATACTTTAGATTGATTTAAAACTTCATTTTTAATTTAAAA
GGATCTAGGTGAAGATCCTTTTTGATAATCTCATGACCAAAATCCCTTAACGTGAGTTTTCGTTCCACTG
AGCGTCAGACCCCGTAGAAAAGATCAAAGGATCTTCTTGAGATCCTTTTTTTCTGCGCGTAATCTGCTGC
TTGCAAACAAAAAAACCACCGCTACCAGCGGTGGTTTGTTTGCCGGATCAAGAGCTACCAACTCTTTTTC
CGAAGGTAACTGGCTTCAGCAGAGCGCAGATACCAAATACTGTTCTTCTAGTGTAGCCGTAGTTAGGCCA
CCACTTCAAGAACTCTGTAGCACCGCCTACATACCTCGCTCTGCTAATCCTGTTACCAGTGGCTGCTGCC
AGTGGCGATAAGTCGTGTCTTACCGGGTTGGACTCAAGACGATAGTTACCGGATAAGGCGCAGCGGTCGG
GCTGAACGGGGGGTTCGTGCACACAGCCCAGCTTGGAGCGAACGACCTACACCGAACTGAGATACCTACA
GCGTGAGCTATGAGAAAGCGCCACGCTTCCCGAAGGGAGAAAGGCGGACAGGTATCCGGTAAGCGGCAGG
GTCGGAACAGGAGAGCGCACGAGGGAGCTTCCAGGGGGAAACGCCTGGTATCTTTATAGTCCTGTCGGGT
TTCGCCACCTCTGACTTGAGCGTCGATTTTTGTGATGCTCGTCAGGGGGGCGGAGCCTATGGAAAAACGC
CAGCAACGCGGCCTTTTTACGGTTCCTGGCCTTTTGCTGGCCTTTTGCTCACATGTTCTTTCCTGCGTTA
TCCCCTGATTCTGTGGATAACCG
Features (pLannotate 1.2.2; 15 found; start..end, strand, type, name):
     77..380     +  enhancer       CMV enhancer: human cytomegalovirus immediate early enhancer
    381..584     +  promoter       CMV promoter: human cytomegalovirus (CMV) immediate early promoter
    607..687     +  misc_feature   MCS: multiple cloning site
    696..2177    +  CDS            Nup54: NUP54_RAT - Experimental evidence at protein level: Swiss-Prot protein existence level 1. Component of the nuclear pore complex, a complex required for the trafficking across the nuclear membrane. From Rattus norvegicus (Rat).
   2178..2882    +  CDS            mEGFP: mEGFP is a basic (constitutively fluorescent) green fluorescent protein published in 2002, derived from Aequorea victoria. It has moderate acid sensitivity.
   2992..3075    +  CDS            large T antigen (fragment): large T antigen from SV40 (simian virus 40)
   3098..3219    +  polyA_signal   SV40 poly(A) signal: SV40 polyadenylation signal
   3253..3681    -  rep_origin     f1 ori (sequence partly withheld): f1 bacteriophage origin of replication; arrow indicates direction of (+) strand synthesis
   3708..3812    +  promoter       AmpR promoter: bla
   3814..4171    +  promoter       SV40 promoter: SV40 enhancer and early promoter
   4206..5000    +  CDS            NeoR/KanR: aminoglycoside phosphotransferase from Tn5; aph(3')-II (or nptII); confers resistance to neomycin, kanamycin, and G418 (Geneticin®)
   5021..5173    +  CDS            ble (fragment): BLE_KLEPN - Experimental evidence at protein level: Swiss-Prot protein existence level 1. Binding protein with a strong affinity to the bleomycin family of antibiotics. Binds to CL990; an antimitotic-antibiotic compound. From Klebsiella pneumoniae.
   5232..5279    +  polyA_signal   HSV TK poly(A) signal: herpes simplex virus thymidine kinase polyadenylation signal (Cole and Stacy, 1985)
   5370..5386    -  polyA_signal   bGH poly(A) signal (fragment): bovine growth hormone polyadenylation signal
   5608..6196    +  rep_origin     ori: high-copy-number ColE1/pMB1/pBR322/pUC origin of replication
