[The description below was written by a language model from this plasmid's Addgene catalogue record and pLannotate feature annotations shown in this document.]
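Description:
Nup54_mEGFP494(-4) is a mammalian expression plasmid of about 6.3 kb that produces the nuclear pore complex component Nup54 fused to monomeric EGFP. The catalogue does not name the backbone, but the annotated layout gives the working parts. There is a CMV enhancer/promoter followed by a multiple cloning site and an SV40 polyadenylation signal. A separate cassette places NeoR/KanR under both a bacterial (AmpR/bla) promoter and the SV40 early promoter, with an HSV TK poly(A) signal. A high-copy ColE1/pUC-type origin supports propagation in E. coli under kanamycin selection. The same aminoglycoside phosphotransferase gene could in principle allow G418 selection in mammalian cells. An f1 origin is also present. Short fragments annotated as SV40 large T antigen, ble and bGH poly(A) appear to be residual backbone sequence rather than functional elements.

The payload is a single open reading frame. A Nup54 coding segment of 1,482 nt, corresponding to 494 codons, is followed directly by the mEGFP coding sequence. This matches the stated design, in which mEGFP lacking its first four amino acids is joined at Nup54 amino acid position 494, and the record lists the tag as C-terminal on the insert. The construct was assembled by Gibson cloning. The catalogue gives the insert species as human, whereas the automated annotation found its best match to rat Nup54, so the two sources disagree and the species should be checked against the sequence. The record gives only mammalian expression as the purpose. A truncated fluorescent protein joined at a defined residue points to a controlled, shortened junction between Nup54 and the fluorophore for imaging nuclear pores, but the record does not spell out this rationale.
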