Addgene plasmid #163432: Nup54_mEGFP494(-4)
Purpose: Mammalian expression of Nup54 with a mEGFP (missing the first 4 amino acids) at amino acid position 494
Depositing lab: Sanford Simon.
Backbone
  Vector backbone: Unspecified
  Vector type: Mammalian Expression
Growth in bacteria
  Bacterial resistance: Kanamycin, 50 μg/mL
  Growth temperature: 37°C
  Growth strain: DH5alpha
  Copy number: High Copy
Gene/Insert
  Gene/Insert name: Nup54
  Species: H. sapiens (human)
  Entrez Gene: NUP54
  Promoter: CMV
  Tag / fusion protein: mEGFP (C terminal on insert)
  Cloning method: Gibson Cloning
Terms and licenses: Academic/Nonprofit Terms; Industry Terms: Not Available to Industry
How to cite: Nup54_mEGFP494(-4) was a gift from Sanford Simon (Addgene plasmid # 163432 ; http://n2t.net/addgene:163432 ; RRID:Addgene_163432)
